Addgene plasmid #172188: pV1093:SpRY
Purpose: (Empty Backbone) Genome editing of C. albicans
Depositing lab: Doug Bernstein. Depositing organization: Ball State University. Publication: SpRY Cas9 Can Utilize a Variety of Protospacer Adjacent Motif Site Sequences To Edit the Candida albicans Genome. Evans BA, Bernstein DA. mSphere. 2021 May 19;6(3). pii: 6/3/e00303-21. doi: 10.1128/mSphere.00303-21. PubMed 34011687.
Backbone
  Vector backbone: pV1088/pV1090
  Vector type: Yeast Expression
  Selectable markers: clonNAT
Growth in bacteria
  Bacterial resistance: Ampicillin, 100 μg/mL
  Growth temperature: 37°C
  Growth strain: DH5alpha
  Copy number: High Copy
Terms and licenses: Academic/Nonprofit Terms; Industry Terms: Not Available to Industry
How to cite: pV1093:SpRY was a gift from Doug Bernstein (Addgene plasmid # 172188 ; http://n2t.net/addgene:172188 ; RRID:Addgene_172188)
