[The description below was written by a language model from this plasmid's Addgene catalogue record and pLannotate feature annotations shown in this document.]
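Description:
pV1093:SpRY is a 14.1 kb yeast expression plasmid for CRISPR genome editing of Candida albicans, catalogued as an empty backbone and derived from the pV1088/pV1090 vectors. It is maintained in E. coli on a high-copy ColE1/pUC-type origin with ampicillin resistance (AmpR with its own promoter). It also retains typical phagemid cloning-vector remnants: an f1 origin, lacZα and lac promoter/operator fragments, and flanking T7 and T3 promoters. Selection in the fungal host is by clonNAT (nourseothricin), which matches the annotated sat-1 streptothricin acetyltransferase gene.

The payload combines two parts on one plasmid. The first is a Streptococcus pyogenes Cas9 coding sequence followed by a 3xFLAG epitope tag and the S. cerevisiae CYC1 terminator. According to the name and the associated publication, this is the SpRY variant, an engineered Cas9 with greatly relaxed PAM requirements, so target sites are not restricted to those next to the canonical NGG motif. The second is an S. pyogenes guide RNA scaffold. As an empty backbone, the plasmid presumably requires the user to add a target-specific protospacer upstream of this scaffold. The feature table annotates neither the promoter driving Cas9 nor the one driving the guide RNA.

Several other features are fungal genomic sequences. They include an EAF6 fragment from C. albicans, matches to BNA5 and an APS3 fragment (annotated by homology to S. cerevisiae proteins), and two tRNA genes. Their positions on either side of the Cas9, marker and guide cassettes suggest they could be carried-over chromosomal DNA serving as homology for integration, but the record does not state their role. The plasmid is used to test and apply editing at a wider range of PAM sequences in the C. albicans genome.
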