Features (pLannotate 1.2.2; 21 found; start..end, strand, type, name):
     42..470     -  rep_origin     f1 ori (sequence partly withheld): f1 bacteriophage origin of replication; arrow indicates direction of (+) strand synthesis
    475..630     -  CDS            lacZα (fragment): LacZα fragment of β-galactosidase; lacZ fragment
    638..656     +  promoter       T7 promoter: promoter for bacteriophage T7 RNA polymerase
    684..1277    -  CDS            EAF6 (fragment): EAF6_CANAL - Protein inferred from homology: Swiss-Prot protein existence level 3. Component of the NuA4 histone acetyltransferase complex which is involved in transcriptional activation of selected genes principally by acetylation of nucleosomal histone H4 and H2A. The NuA4 complex is also involved in DNA repair (By similarity). From Candida albicans (strain SC5314 / ATCC MYA-2876) (Yeast).
   2242..6345    +  CDS            cas9: CAS9_STRP1 - Also known as csn1 From Streptococcus pyogenes serotype M1.
   6427..6492    +  CDS            3xFLAG: three tandem FLAG® epitope tags, followed by an enterokinase cleavage site
   6563..6810    +  terminator     CYC1 terminator: S. cerevisiae CYC1; transcription terminator for CYC1
   6981..7502    -  CDS            sat-1: STA_ECOLX - Protein inferred from homology: Swiss-Prot protein existence level 3. Involved in resistance to streptothricin, a broad-spectrum antibiotic produced by streptomycetes (PubMed:1850404). Detoxifies streptothricin via acetylation of the beta amino group of the first beta-lysyl moiety of streptothricin (By similarity). From Escherichia coli.
   8810..8897    -  ncRNA          tRNA: Accession: RF00005 - tRNA
   8906..8978    -  ncRNA          tRNA: Accession: RF00005 - tRNA
   9727..9802    +  misc_RNA       gRNA scaffold: guide RNA scaffold for the Streptococcus pyogenes CRISPR/Cas9 system
  10130..11491   -  CDS            BNA5: KYNU_YEAST - Experimental evidence at protein level: Swiss-Prot protein existence level 1. Catalyzes the cleavage of L-kynurenine (L-Kyn) and L-3- hydroxykynurenine (L-3OHKyn) into anthranilic acid (AA) and 3- hydroxyanthranilic acid (3-OHAA), respectively. From Saccharomyces cerevisiae (strain ATCC 204508 / S288c) (Baker's yeast).
  11778..11930   +  CDS            APS3 (fragment): AP3S_YEAST - Also known as YKS7. Experimental evidence at protein level: Swiss-Prot protein existence level 1. Part of the AP-3 complex, an adaptor-related complex which is not clathrin-associated. The complex is associated with the Golgi region as well as more peripheral structures. It facilitates the budding of vesicles from the Golgi membrane and may be directly involved in trafficking to the vacuole. Required for the transport via the ALP pathway, which directs the transport of the cargo proteins PHO8 and VAM3 to the vacuole. From Saccharomyces cerevisiae (strain ATCC 204508 / S288c) (Bake
  11934..11952   -  promoter       T3 promoter: promoter for bacteriophage T3 RNA polymerase
  11995..12017   -  protein_bind   lac operator (fragment): The lac repressor binds to the lac operator to inhibit transcription in E. coli. This inhibition can be relieved by adding lactose or isopropyl-β-D-thiogalactopyranoside (IPTG). lac repressor encoded by lacI
  12021..12051   -  promoter       lac promoter: promoter for the E. coli lac operon
  12066..12087   -  protein_bind   CAP binding site: CAP binding activates transcription in the presence of cAMP. E. coli catabolite activator protein
  12100..12192   -  CDS            lacI (fragment): lac repressor; lacI; The lac repressor binds to the lac operator to inhibit transcription in E. coli. This inhibition can be relieved by adding lactose or isopropyl-β-D-thiogalactopyranoside (IPTG).
  12375..12963   -  rep_origin     ori: high-copy-number ColE1/pMB1/pBR322/pUC origin of replication
  13134..13994   -  CDS            AmpR: β-lactamase; bla; confers resistance to ampicillin, carbenicillin, and related antibiotics
  13995..14099   -  promoter       AmpR promoter: bla
>Addgene plasmid #172188 | pV1093:SpRY | addgene full sequence | sequence record 341037 | Addgene NGS Result
GAAAAGTGCCACCTAAATTGTAAGCGTTAATATTTTGTTAAAATTCGCGTTAAATTTTTGTTAAATCAGC
TCATTTTTTAACCAATAGGCCGAAATCGGCAAAATCCCTTATAAATCAAAAGAATAGACCGAGATAGGGT
[37 nt withheld, positions 141-177]
AAAGAACGTGGACTCCAACGTCAAAGG
[49 nt withheld, positions 205-253]
T
[91 nt withheld, positions 255-345]
G
[124 nt withheld, positions 347-470]
CCCATTCGCCATTCAGGCTGCGCAACTGTTGGGAAGGGCGATCGGTGCGGGCCTCTTCGCTATTACGCCA
GCTGGCGAAAGGGGGATGTGCTGCAAGGCGATTAAGTTGGGTAACGCCAGGGTTTTCCCAGTCACGACGT
TGTAAAACGACGGCCAGTGAGCGCGCGTAATACGACTCACTATAGGGCGAATTGAGGCCTGCATGCGGTA
CCTGCCACTACTACCACTGGGAGTTTCGTTCTTCTCGATACTATTAGCTTTACTTCCTGCACTAGCAGTG
GTTGGATCAACAGAATCTTCATAATCATCAAAATCGTCTTTTGAAGACCCCCCGTTTGATGTATGGCCCT
GTCTTTTCATCAAACTTTTTATATAGTTGACTGAACTGAGGCTAAATATGTGATCATCTTCACTATAGAC
AATCTTTCTCTTATTTGCACCACCGCCACCACCAGTCTTTGAGAAATTCTCAAAACCTTTTACGATATTA
CCAAGCGGGCTCTCTTCGAAATAATCTATCTCTTTTTGATATATCGAATCCTCTAGCGTGGTTAGCTTTC
TAGTTAGTTCTTGCTTCTTAAGAATTTGCTGGATTAGTTTATTTTTCAATTCAACGTATTTCTCAGAGTC
ATCTTTAGATTTTGATGAAGATGTGCGTTCATTCGCTATATCCTTCTTGGTCGTGTCTTTTCGATCCTCC
TTGGCTGGCACTGAACTCGTCTTTTTTGGCGTTGCTGTTCCAGACAGACTTATCTCATTAGATTTGGAAC
TTGTGGGTTTAACATCATTTGCATCTTTAGTAGACATGATTGTGTAATACCGTGATTGTTTGTTTTGAAA
GGTCTGTCATATTTCTATCAATTTCAAAACAAAATGTTCATCAGAAAAAAGCCAAAAATGTCTCTTCTAG
CTTCTTAGTGGTGTCGCAAAATACACAATGTCGCTCAACAATCCACATTCCCGGCGCATAGCTCAAATCA
CATGACTACAGCTAACAATTACACAAAAAAATTCTCTTTTCGATGTAGCAACTATCTTCAACTAAAACAT
TTTCTCCTTCGGCCCATGATTGTCCTCCGGGTCGACAGCAAGCCGTTACAATTGAGATGGAAAGCGACCT
ACCTTCACTCGATAAGGTGCTTAATTGTACTTCATATAAATCTGGCCCGGATCTAAACAAATGAGTTCCA
TTAAGCCGTGGGTTCTCAATTAGGGTTTTTGTTTTTGATTTAGAAAAAAGAGATCAAGATTTGTTTACAG
GTGATGCCTTTTTTTAGAACTTATGCGTTGCAAAAGTTGACTAACGATTTCTATAAGGTGATCCACACTA
ATTATACAAACGTACAAACAGACATACTTTTCCTGCGTTCACCTGATGTTGGCCAGATTTCTCTCTTCAT
TGCATAGAACATAACCACACTAGGGCAACAGAAAAAAAAAAAAAAAGTGCATCGGGAAGTTGTGTTCCAT
TCATTATATGTCTACTACTGCATATGAGTAGCCCACCCACCACCACCATAGTAAGTTTTTGTGTATGCGC
GCCGTCAGGTTATTTCATTTCTGAATTTTTCAACCACCTTACTCCCTTTATTGTTGATTGACAATTTTGC
TCACAGTAAGATCTTTTAGACTCCAATTAATATAAAATAAGTCTGATTTTCCAATTCCTGTTTTTTCTTT
TTTTTTCTGTTTCTATTTCTTTCCTTTTCTCCCTTTTTTTTAATTCTTCATTCAATCATCAATTGATAAT
TCAGGAATATTACAACCCGGGATGGATAAAAAGTATAGTATTGGTTTAGATATTGGTACTAACTCTGTGG
GTTGGGCAGTTATCACCGACGAATATAAAGTTCCATCAAAGAAATTTAAGGTGTTAGGTAACACTGACAG
ACACTCAATAAAAAAGAATCTTATCGGTGCTCTTTTGTTCGACTCCGGTGAAACTGCCGAGAGAACACGT
TTAAAAAGAACAGCAAGAAGAAGATATACCCGTAGAAAAAATAGAATATGTTATTTACAAGAAATCTTTT
CTAATGAAATGGCTAAAGTTGATGATTCCTTTTTCCATAGATTGGAAGAGTCATTTTTGGTTGAAGAAGA
CAAAAAGCATGAGAGACATCCAATCTTTGGGAATATAGTTGATGAAGTGGCTTACCATGAAAAATATCCT
ACCATTTATCATTTAAGAAAGAAATTGGTAGATTCAACTGATAAAGCTGACCTTAGATTAATCTATTTAG
CACTTGCCCATATGATTAAATTTAGAGGTCATTTTTTGATTGAAGGTGATTTGAACCCAGATAATTCTGA
CGTGGATAAATTATTTATTCAATTAGTCCAAACCTACAACCAATTATTTGAGGAAAATCCAATTAATGCT
AGTGGTGTCGATGCCAAAGCTATATTATCAGCCAGATTATCAAAATCTAGACGTTTGGAAAATTTGATTG
CCCAATTGCCAGGAGAAAAAAAGAATGGATTATTTGGAAACTTGATCGCATTATCATTGGGTTTGACACC
AAATTTTAAATCTAATTTTGATTTAGCTGAAGATGCTAAATTACAATTATCAAAAGACACCTATGACGAC
GATTTGGACAATTTACTTGCTCAAATTGGTGATCAATATGCAGATTTGTTCTTAGCTGCTAAAAACTTAT
CTGATGCTATTTTGTTGTCTGATATTTTGAGAGTGAACACAGAAATAACCAAAGCTCCATTATCAGCATC
TATGATCAAACGTTATGATGAACACCATCAGGATTTGACTTTATTGAAAGCTTTGGTGAGACAACAATTG
CCAGAGAAGTATAAAGAAATCTTTTTCGATCAATCTAAAAACGGGTATGCAGGTTATATTGATGGGGGTG
CCTCCCAAGAGGAATTTTACAAATTTATAAAACCTATTTTAGAAAAGATGGATGGGACTGAGGAACTTTT
GGTCAAATTGAACAGAGAAGATTTGTTACGTAAACAGAGAACTTTTGATAATGGTAGTATACCTCACCAA
ATTCATTTGGGTGAGTTGCATGCAATTTTAAGAAGACAAGAAGATTTTTATCCATTTTTAAAAGATAATA
GAGAAAAAATCGAGAAAATTTTAACCTTTAGAATTCCATACTATGTTGGGCCTTTGGCTAGAGGTAATTC
AAGATTTGCCTGGATGACACGTAAATCAGAAGAAACTATTACCCCTTGGAATTTTGAAGAGGTTGTTGAT
AAAGGAGCATCAGCACAGAGTTTTATTGAAAGAATGACCAATTTCGATAAAAACTTACCAAATGAAAAAG
TTTTACCAAAACATTCCTTGTTATACGAATATTTTACTGTTTACAATGAACTTACAAAGGTTAAATATGT
TACTGAAGGTATGCGTAAGCCAGCCTTTTTATCTGGAGAACAGAAAAAGGCAATAGTTGATTTATTGTTT
AAAACAAATAGAAAAGTTACTGTTAAACAATTAAAAGAAGATTACTTTAAGAAAATTGAATGTTTTGATT
CAGTTGAAATCAGTGGTGTTGAAGACAGATTTAATGCTAGTTTAGGAACTTACCATGATTTACTTAAAAT
TATCAAAGATAAAGATTTCTTGGATAACGAAGAAAATGAAGACATTTTAGAAGACATTGTTTTAACCTTA
ACTTTATTCGAAGATAGAGAGATGATTGAAGAACGTTTGAAGACTTATGCACATTTGTTTGACGATAAAG
TGATGAAACAGTTGAAAAGAAGACGTTATACTGGATGGGGTAGATTGTCTCGTAAATTGATCAATGGAAT
TAGAGATAAACAAAGTGGTAAAACTATCTTGGACTTTTTGAAATCTGACGGATTTGCTAATAGAAATTTC
ATGCAATTGATCCACGACGATAGTTTGACATTTAAAGAAGACATCCAAAAGGCCCAAGTGAGTGGGCAAG
GTGATTCATTACATGAACATATTGCAAATTTAGCCGGATCTCCTGCTATTAAGAAAGGGATATTACAAAC
TGTTAAAGTTGTGGATGAATTAGTGAAAGTAATGGGAAGACATAAACCTGAAAACATTGTCATTGAGATG
GCAAGAGAAAATCAAACTACACAAAAAGGACAGAAAAATAGTAGAGAACGTATGAAAAGAATAGAAGAGG
GTATTAAAGAATTGGGTAGTCAAATATTGAAAGAACACCCAGTGGAAAATACCCAGTTGCAAAATGAAAA
ATTATATCTTTACTACCTTCAAAATGGACGTGATATGTATGTTGATCAGGAATTAGATATAAATAGACTT
TCAGATTATGATGTAGATCATATAGTTCCACAATCTTTCTTGAAAGATGATTCCATAGACAATAAAGTAT
TAACTAGAAGTGATAAAAATAGAGGTAAAAGTGATAATGTCCCAAGTGAGGAAGTCGTCAAAAAGATGAA
AAATTACTGGCGTCAACTTTTGAATGCTAAATTAATTACTCAAAGAAAATTTGATAATTTGACTAAAGCA
GAAAGAGGTGGGCTTTCTGAATTAGATAAAGCCGGGTTCATTAAAAGACAATTGGTCGAAACTAGACAAA
TTACTAAACATGTTGCCCAAATTTTAGATTCCCGTATGAACACTAAGTATGACGAAAATGATAAGTTAAT
ACGTGAGGTTAAAGTCATTACTTTAAAATCAAAACTTGTCTCTGATTTCAGAAAGGATTTCCAATTCTAT
AAAGTTAGAGAAATTAATAATTATCATCATGCTCATGATGCATATTTGAATGCTGTAGTTGGAACTGCTT
TAATCAAGAAATACCCTAAATTAGAATCTGAATTTGTATATGGTGATTACAAAGTCTATGATGTTAGAAA
GATGATTGCTAAATCAGAACAAGAAATTGGTAAAGCTACAGCTAAATACTTCTTTTACTCTAACATTATG
AATTTCTTTAAAACAGAAATTACTTTGGCAAACGGTGAAATTAGAAAAAGACCTCTTATTGAAACAAATG
GTGAGACTGGAGAGATAGTTTGGGACAAAGGGCGTGATTTCGCTACTGTTAGAAAAGTTTTATCAATGCC
ACAAGTTAACATTGTAAAGAAAACAGAGGTTCAAACTGGTGGTTTCTCAAAAGAAAGTATTAGACCTAAA
AGAAATAGTGATAAATTGATTGCCAGAAAAAAGGATTGGGATCCAAAGAAATATGGTGGTTTCTTATGGC
CAACCGTAGCCTATTCTGTTTTGGTTGTGGCAAAGGTTGAAAAGGGTAAAAGTAAAAAGCTTAAATCAGT
AAAAGAACTTTTGGGTATTACAATAATGGAAAGAAGTTCCTTTGAAAAGAACCCTATTGATTTTTTGGAA
GCTAAAGGTTATAAGGAAGTAAAGAAGGACTTAATAATCAAATTGCCTAAATATTCTTTATTTGAATTAG
AAAATGGGAGAAAAAGAATGTTGGCTTCTGCTAAACAATTGCAAAAGGGTAATGAATTAGCATTGCCTTC
CAAATATGTTAACTTCTTGTATTTAGCTTCACACTATGAAAAGTTGAAAGGGTCACCAGAAGATAACGAG
CAAAAACAATTATTTGTTGAACAACACAAACACTACTTAGATGAGATTATAGAACAAATTAGTGAATTCA
GTAAAAGAGTGATATTAGCTGATGCAAATTTAGATAAAGTTTTGTCAGCCTATAACAAACATAGAGATAA
GCCAATTAGAGAACAAGCAGAAAACATTATTCACTTATTTACCCTTACCAGATTAGGAGCACCTAGAGCT
TTCAAGTATTTTGATACAACAATTGATCCAAAACAATATAGATCAACAAAAGAAGTCTTAGACGCCACCT
TAATTCATCAATCAATCACTGGATTGTATGAGACAAGAATTGATTTGTCTCAATTGGGTGGTGATGAAGG
GGCTGATCCTAAGAAGAAAAGAAAAGTTGATCCAAAGAAAAAGCGTAAGGTGGATCCTAAGAAAAAGAGA
AAGGTTGACTACAAAGACCATGACGGTGATTATAAAGATCATGACATCGACTACAAGGATGACGATGACA
AGTGATAATGATAATGACTGCAGAGATCCATCGACCTGCCGCCAAGCTAATTCCGGGCGAATTTCTGTCG
AGTCATGTAATTAGTTATGTCACGCTTACATTCACGCCCTCCCCCCACATCCGCTCTAACCGAAAAGGAA
GGAGTTAGACAACCTGAAGTCTAGGTCCCTATTTATTTTTTTATAGTTATGTTAGTATTAAGAACGTTAT
TTATATTTCAAATTTTTCTTTTTTTTCTGTACAGACGCGTGTACGCATGTAACATTATACTGAAAACCTT
GCTTGAGAAGGTTTTGGGACGCTCGAAGGCTTTAATTTGCGGCCGGGCCCCCCCTAACTCAAGTACAACA
GATCTGGACCACCTTTGATTGTAAATAGTAATAATTACCACCCTTATCTAATTATTTATTTAACTTATTT
ATTTATTTATTATACATATATACAAACCTAATAAAGTGAAAATCTCCCCCTTCACACTTCACATATGTTA
GGCGTCATCCTGTGCTCCCGAGAACCAGTACCAGTACATCGCTGTTTCGTTCGAGACTTGAGGTCTAGTT
TTATACGTGAAGAGGTCAATGCCGCCGAGAGTAAAGCCACATTTTGCGTACAAATTGCAGGCAGGTACAT
TGTTCGTTTGTGTCTCTAATCGTATGCCAAGGAGCTGTCTGCTTAGTGCCCACTTTTTCGCAAATTCGAT
GAGACTGTGCGCGACTCCTTTGCCTCGGTGCGTGTGCGACACAACAATGTGTTCGATAGAGGCTAGATCG
TTCCATGTTGAGTTGAGTTCAATCTTCCCGACAAGCTCTTGGTCGATGAATGCGCCATAGCAAGCAGAGT
CTTCATCAGAGTCATCATCTGAGATGTAATCCTTCCGGTAGGGGCTCACACTTCTGGTAGATAGTTCAAA
GCCTTGGTCGGATAGGTGCACATCGAACACTTCACGAACAATGAAATGGTTCTCAGCATCCAATGTTTCC
GCCACCTGCTCAGGGATCACCGAAATTTTCATATGAGAACCGTTATCGATAACTAAAGCAGCAACTTCTT
CTATAAAAATGGGTTAGTATGACAGTCATTTAAATAAGGAATTTTTCAGTTGGCTTGGTTTCAATTCAAT
GTTCGTTTTTTTTTTTCTTGCTGTGTTTGTGTTTGTGTTGTTTATAGTTGTGTGCACTGATCGTCGAAAA
AAAAAATTCATAGTGAGCCGGGAAATCTGTATAGCCCAGATAACAACACAAGTCCAAACTAGAAACTCGT
CAAACACCAAAAGCAATGTTGAATCAATTGCCTTGCACAAGTACACGTAGGAAAACATAAAACATTGCAA
TTTTGAATATTGAGCCTTTTGTCGTAACATTGATTGATAGGATTACTCACCGAATGGTTTTGAAACCACT
GCCGACAGATCAATCAATCAATCAAAAAACGTGAACTTTGAAAAAGGGGAAGAACAGATACATTGAAGTT
AGCCATTTCCACTGATCGTCACAACATATCTGATAAATTACTTTCAAAATTATAAGCTGATGTGTGTGTA
TTATTAATGTGACAGTAACATCCCAAACGAGAAATATTATCTCGACAACAAAAAAGTTTGATCTGAATTG
AAAATGAAGTTTTCCCACCCTACCCATTTGTCATATTGAAACCAATCAACTGATTAATCAATCAATTAGA
ATTGAAGCTAAACTAAAACATACCACCGTCCATTTTGAATGATTATATTTTTTTAATATTAATATCGAGA
TAATGTTTCTAAGAAAGAAAGAAAACCAGGAGTGAAAATTAGAAAAGGAAAGGAAAGAAAAAAAGAAAAA
TCTGAAAATATATAAAAAAAAATTGTTTCGTTGGCAATAAATCTTGGTGAGAACAGCGACCGAAAGCAAA
TAAGAACAAAATATGAGTGTATTACGTTGAACAACTAATTAACGTGTGTGTATGGATCTTTTTTTCTTTT
TTCTCTTTAACCGACTATAAACAACAAACATTTTTGGGCAGTGCACACACTACTTAATATACACAGCATA
AATTACACGATTAGAAACAAATTAGCTTATTAAAATAACCTAATCAAACCGAATATTTTATGGTATTATG
AGTAAACTATATAATATAAATAGCACACACCCACAACAACAACAAAGGAAAACTAAAAGGTTTTTTCTTT
TTGAAAAGATCGTTTTCTTTATTATTCTCTAGTTTTGACGGCGGCCGCAGTGATTAGACTTAGTCCGTTC
AAATCAAGCACAACTCTGTTCATTGTTTCAACAAGAATTAATTCAAAAACAGGTTCGGTGCATAATTTGC
AAAAAAATATTGCAGCTTCTGTGGCTCGAACACAGTACCTCCAGATTTCAGGTTTGAAATACTTCAGTCT
GACGCTCTCCCAGATGAGCTAAAGCTGCAATAAGAAAACCCACGCCGGGATTCGAACCCGGAATCCTTTG
ATTAGAAGTCAAAAGCGATAACCATTTCGCCACGCAGGCCTACTTGATGGGTTTGTAAATGGTCTACTTT
TTCAGACCTAACAGAAATTTTAATGAAAGTCATATTCTTATACAATAAAACTGTGTCATAAAAGCAGATA
TTCGACTTTCGTAGATTATATAGGACCCAAGAACTAAAATTTAATGCCATATTATGCATTTTTAATCTGT
AAAAGTGTTGTTTCCAACCTATCACAAGTACGTTCTTGTAACTTGTGTTTGTAGGGTTGCAAATGAATCA
TAACAACATCTCAACAGAACATGTATAGCAAAGCTTAGTATAAAATCAGTGTTTTGAGAGGCAATCCAAG
AATGTTTACATCAAAGTTTCAATAAATATCGACCGAAACTGAAAATCTTTTTAGGTTATTGTTCACTTTT
TTGTAAATATTTAAACATTTTTTGGACCTAAAAAAATACAAGCACCAATTACGTACCAAGAAGCATCTAA
TCAACTCCCAGATCACCACTATACATTTAAAAGTCATTGGTCAATAACTATACTCGAGTATTGCCTCATC
AAAGAAACAATCAAATATTATAGATACTCACTCCATCACGTGATAATTTCACTGGTATGGAAAAGTGGAA
AATTTTATAAAAAAAAATTTGATGCCTTTGGCATAGCTGAAACTTCGGCCCAATAGGATTGGAGAATATG
TTTTCGCAGCGTTCTTACAATTAAATTGTGGTGGAAGTTCGAGACTTGCGTAAACTATTTTTAATTTGGA
GACGGAATTCCGTCTCGTTTTAGAGCTAGAAATAGCAAGTTAAAATAAGGCTAGTCCGTTATCAACTTGA
AAAAGTGGCACCGAGTCGGTGCTTTTTTTCTCGAGTTTTTTTATCGAGTGTTTAAGGATAATGATAACTG
AAGAGAAGAATTAGTTTTGCCGCCACCGCGGGTTTGCCTCTGATTAAATAAAAAAAAGCTGGTGCTTTTT
TTTCTTTTATAGGAACATCTTGAATATATGAACTAATTAAATGATAATTTTTTACCCATCTTTACTCTTA
ATCACTGAGCTGCAGTCAAAGAAAAAGGGATACAGCACCTGGTGAAGAGATGAACGGAGACTAACTTAGA
CGCGTTGATTCTTTTCAATTGCACATTTTATTAATCGATGCTAACGTCTATTTACATATATTCTTTAGAG
ATATTATCTAGGGCTTCAAATAATCTCTGGACAGCAATAAAAGTCTCTTCAAAAGTATTGTATAACGGCA
ATGGGGCTAATCTGATTACATCTGGTCTTCTTTCGTCACAGATTATAGCATGATCATGCAAGTACGCATT
AACTCGTTCCATGACGTTCTTGCCCTTTTCATCGAAATGCGGTTGAAACATAATGGACAATTGACATCCT
CTTTCAGCTGGATTCAAAGGAGTTAAAATTTTAAACCCAAATTTGGAGTTTGATGTACTGGATTGTGGTA
TGTAATACTTGGAATTCGTCAATAGATCCTGTAAAAATTGAGTCAAAGCAACACTTTTTTCACGAAGTTT
AGATACTCCACCCACTTTAGCATACACTTCCAATGACGACTTCACAGCAACAACATCAAGAACAGAAGGA
TTTGACTGTCTGTAAGAAAGAGCCGAGTTTATTGGATCAAACTCTTCTAACATTTTGAATCGTTCTTGGG
AGTTATTGCCCCACCAACCAGCTAGTCTAGGAACGAAACTGCTCTTCTTGTTCTCTATAGTGTATTTTTC
ATGCACAAAAATTCCACCTATGGCTCCAGGTCCCGAGTTTAAATATTTGTAGGAACACCAAGCAGCAAAA
TCTACTCCCCAATCATGTAAATTTAATGGAACATTCCCAACTGCATGGGCAAGATCCCACCCAACTTTAA
TTTGTTGGCTCTTTTCCTTAGCGTATTTAGTTATTTCCTCTATCTTGAAAAATTGACCAGTGTAGTATTG
GATACCAGGAAAACACACTAGAGCCAATTCATCCAGGTTCTCATCTATAGCCTTGATTATTCTTTCTGTT
TTAATATAAGTTTCACCAGGTTGAACTTCCAATTGAATCAAATGTTTCTCGTCGTATCCGAACAATTTAA
CAATGTTCAAAAATGCATAGTAGTCAGAAGGAAATGCTTGTTTTTCAAATAAAATTTTGGTTCTTTTCCC
CTCAGGTTTGTAAAAATGGATCAACAATGCATTCAAGTTTGCTGTTAAAGAACCCATAACTGCAACTTCG
TTTTCCTTTGCACCAACAATGGGGGCTATTAATGGTAATAAGGGTAAATCGATGTCTACCCACGGTGTTA
ACAGTTTGTCAGGATGATTGAAATGAGACTCAACCCCTCGTTCAACCCATGCATTCAATTCATCATTGAT
AGCTTTCTTTGTATTCTTAGGCATCAACCCAAGAGAGTTTCCACATAAATAAATAGACTCAGTTGATGAC
TCATATTTATTATTTTTGATACCTAATGATCCAAAAGTTGGTATGGCAAACTCATTTTTAAAAGTTGGGA
ACTTTTTGTCCAATTTCTTTGCCTCGGCTAATGACATCTGATAATAAAATGGGGTTGGAGTAGTTGGTGG
TATAACCGGAGAGATAGAATTGAAGAAAAAAATCGGAAACAACAAAAAAAGTTGATACCCAGTATTATGT
GGGAGATAATTGCGAATGGTGGAAAAAAAAAAGACGCCTTTGGGCCTCAACAACAATTCTAACAGCTTGA
GAGCTTTACAATCGAGAAACTATGATTCATTCCGTTTTAATATGTATGTACTTAGTAAACTCGTGAATTT
TATTTGTGGTCTACTTTAGTACTAACATAATCATTGGATAGTCAATAATGATGGTCTTCCGAGACTAATG
AAATTCTATACCAAAGTCGATATTCCAACACAGAAATTGCTCTTGCAACAAGTGCACCTGTTGATATCTA
CTAGATCAGCACAAGAGTGTTCGGAGCTCGCATGCAGGCCTCAGCTTTTGTTCCCTTTAGTGAGGGTTAA
TTGCGCGCTTGGCGTAATCATGGTCATAGCTGTTTCCTGTGTGAAATTGTTATCCGCTCACAATTCCACA
CAACATACGAGCCGGGAGCATAAAGTGTAAAGCCTGGGGTGCCTAATGAGTGAGCTAACTCACATTAATT
GCGTTGCGCTCACTGCCCGCTTTCCAGTCGGGAAACCTGTCGTGCCAGCTGCATTAATGAATCGGCCAAC
GCGCGGGGAGAGGCGGTTTGCGTATTGGGCGCTCTTCCGCTTCCTCGCTCACTGACTCGCTGCGCTCGGT
CGTTCGGCTGCGGCGAGCGGTATCAGCTCACTCAAAGGCGGTAATACGGTTATCCACAGAATCAGGGGAT
AACGCAGGAAAGAACATGTGAGCAAAAGGCCAGCAAAAGGCCAGGAACCGTAAAAAGGCCGCGTTGCTGG
CGTTTTTCCATAGGCTCCGCCCCCCTGACGAGCATCACAAAAATCGACGCTCAAGTCAGAGGTGGCGAAA
CCCGACAGGACTATAAAGATACCAGGCGTTTCCCCCTGGAAGCTCCCTCGTGCGCTCTCCTGTTCCGACC
CTGCCGCTTACCGGATACCTGTCCGCCTTTCTCCCTTCGGGAAGCGTGGCGCTTTCTCATAGCTCACGCT
GTAGGTATCTCAGTTCGGTGTAGGTCGTTCGCTCCAAGCTGGGCTGTGTGCACGAACCCCCCGTTCAGCC
CGACCGCTGCGCCTTATCCGGTAACTATCGTCTTGAGTCCAACCCGGTAAGACACGACTTATCGCCACTG
GCAGCAGCCACTGGTAACAGGATTAGCAGAGCGAGGTATGTAGGCGGTGCTACAGAGTTCTTGAAGTGGT
GGCCTAACTACGGCTACACTAGAAGAACAGTATTTGGTATCTGCGCTCTGCTGAAGCCAGTTACCTTCGG
AAAAAGAGTTGGTAGCTCTTGATCCGGCAAACAAACCACCGCTGGTAGCGGTGGTTTTTTTGTTTGCAAG
CAGCAGATTACGCGCAGAAAAAAAGGATCTCAAGAAGATCCTTTGATCTTTTCTACGGGGTCTGACGCTC
AGTGGAACGAAAACTCACGTTAAGGGATTTTGGTCATGAGATTATCAAAAAGGATCTTCACCTAGATCCT
TTTAAATTAAAAATGAAGTTTTAAATCAATCTAAAGTATATATGAGTAAACTTGGTCTGACAGTTACCAA
TGCTTAATCAGTGAGGCACCTATCTCAGCGATCTGTCTATTTCGTTCATCCATAGTTGCCTGACTCCCCG
TCGTGTAGATAACTACGATACGGGAGGGCTTACCATCTGGCCCCAGTGCTGCAATGATACCGCGAGACCC
ACGCTCACCGGCTCCAGATTTATCAGCAATAAACCAGCCAGCCGGAAGGGCCGAGCGCAGAAGTGGTCCT
GCAACTTTATCCGCCTCCATCCAGTCTATTAATTGTTGCCGGGAAGCTAGAGTAAGTAGTTCGCCAGTTA
ATAGTTTGCGCAACGTTGTTGCCATTGCTACAGGCATCGTGGTGTCACGCTCGTCGTTTGGTATGGCTTC
ATTCAGCTCCGGTTCCCAACGATCAAGGCGAGTTACATGATCCCCCATGTTGTGCAAAAAAGCGGTTAGC
TCCTTCGGTCCTCCGATCGTTGTCAGAAGTAAGTTGGCCGCAGTGTTATCACTCATGGTTATGGCAGCAC
TGCATAATTCTCTTACTGTCATGCCATCCGTAAGATGCTTTTCTGTGACTGGTGAGTACTCAACCAAGTC
ATTCTGAGAATAGTGTATGCGGCGACCGAGTTGCTCTTGCCCGGCGTCAATACGGGATAATACCGCGCCA
CATAGCAGAACTTTAAAAGTGCTCATCATTGGAAAACGTTCTTCGGGGCGAAAACTCTCAAGGATCTTAC
CGCTGTTGAGATCCAGTTCGATGTAACCCACTCGTGCACCCAACTGATCTTCAGCATCTTTTACTTTCAC
CAGCGTTTCTGGGTGAGCAAAAACAGGAAGGCAAAATGCCGCAAAAAAGGGAATAAGGGCGACACGGAAA
TGTTGAATACTCATACTCTTCCTTTTTCAATATTATTGAAGCATTTATCAGGGTTATTGTCTCATGAGCG
GATACATATTTGAATGTATTTAGAAAAATAAACAAATAGGGGTTCCGCGCACATTTCCCC
